Addgene plasmid #118275: pAAV-Syn-FLEX-Sthk-P2A-bPAC_minWPRE
Purpose: Cre-conditional expression of the SthK channel & bPAC(WT)-mCherry under a synapsin promoter
Depositing lab: Dietmar Schmitz. Depositing organization: Charite Universitaetsmedizin Berlin. Publication: Potassium channel-based optogenetic silencing. Bernal Sierra YA, Rost BR, Pofahl M, Fernandes AM, Kopton RA, Moser S, Holtkamp D, Masala N, Beed P, Tukker JJ, Oldani S, Bonigk W, Kohl P, Baier H, Schneider-Warme F, Hegemann P, Beck H, Seifert R, Schmitz D. Nat Commun. 2018 Nov 5;9(1):4611. doi: 10.1038/s41467-018-07038-8. PubMed 30397200.
Backbone
  Vector backbone: CW3SL
  Backbone manufacturer: Bong-Kiun Kaang
  Backbone size w/o insert (bp): 3771
  Total vector size (bp): 7407
  Vector type: AAV, Cre/Lox
Growth in bacteria
  Bacterial resistance: Ampicillin, 100 μg/mL
  Growth temperature: 37°C
  Growth strain: XL10 Gold
  Copy number: Unknown
Gene/Insert 1
  Gene/Insert name: bPAC(WT) (alt name: photoactivated adenylyl cyclase from Beggiatoa sp.)
  Species: Beggiatoa sp.
  Insert size (bp): 1055
  Promoter: Synapsin
  Tag / fusion protein: myc tag (C terminal on insert); His tag (C terminal on insert); mCherry (C terminal on insert)
  Cloning method: Unknown
  Sequencing primers: 5′ CGGAGCTACTAACTTCAGCC; 3′ CGTATCCACATAGCGTAAAAGGAGCAA
Gene/Insert 2
  Gene/Insert name: SthK
  Species: Spirochaeta thermophila
  GenBank ID: YP_003873862.1
  Promoter: Synapsin
  Tag / fusion protein: P2A (C terminal on insert)
  Cloning method: Unknown
  Sequencing primers: 5′ GTTCTCCGTTTGCACTCAGGA; 3′ GGGTTCTCCTCCACGTCTC
Terms and licenses: Academic/Nonprofit Terms; Industry Terms: Not Available to Industry
How to cite: pAAV-Syn-FLEX-Sthk-P2A-bPAC_minWPRE was a gift from Dietmar Schmitz (Addgene plasmid # 118275)
