[The description below was written by a language model from this plasmid's Addgene catalogue record, the feature table of its GenBank file and pLannotate feature annotations shown in this document.]
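Description:
pAAV-Syn-FLEX-Sthk-P2A-bPAC_minWPRE is a 7.4 kb adeno-associated virus transfer plasmid built on the CW3SL backbone, designed for Cre-dependent, neuron-specific co-expression of a two-component optogenetic silencing system. It is propagated in E. coli through a high-copy ColE1/pUC-type origin and selected with ampicillin via the bla gene. An f1 origin is also present. Two AAV2 inverted terminal repeats flank the expression cassette and allow it to be packaged into recombinant AAV particles.

Between the ITRs, the human synapsin I promoter sits upstream of a FLEX (double-floxed inverted) switch made of paired lox2272 and loxP sites in opposing orientation. The coding sequence lies in antisense orientation relative to the promoter, so it is silent until Cre recombinase inverts and locks it into the sense orientation. Once flipped, a single transcript encodes SthK, a channel from Spirochaeta thermophila, followed by a P2A ribosomal-skipping peptide. After this comes the wild-type photoactivated adenylyl cyclase bPAC from Beggiatoa, carrying C-terminal Myc, 6xHis and mCherry tags. P2A yields the channel and the fluorescently labelled cyclase as separate polypeptides from one reading frame. The associated publication concerns potassium channel-based optogenetic silencing, which fits the pairing of a light-driven cyclase with this channel. The name and a WPRE primer site indicate a shortened WPRE downstream of the cassette, although neither it nor a polyadenylation signal is annotated as a feature.

The full 7407 bp map covers the whole construct. The two additional records of about 2.7 kb, one of them a sequencing result, contain only the bacterial backbone and ITR fragments and lack the payload entirely. They may reflect a deletion between the ITRs.
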