LOCUS       Exported 7407 bp ds-DNA circular SYN 13-MAY-2021
DEFINITION  Cre-conditional expression of the SthK channel.
ACCESSION   .
VERSION     .
KEYWORDS    pAAV-Syn-FLEX-Sthk-P2A-bPAC_minWPRE
SOURCE      synthetic DNA construct
  ORGANISM  synthetic DNA construct
REFERENCE   1 (bases 1 to 7407)
  AUTHORS   Bernal Sierra YA, Rost BR, Pofahl M, Fernandes AM, Kopton RA, Moser
            S, Holtkamp D, Masala N, Beed P, Tukker JJ, Oldani S, Bonigk W, Kohl
            P, Baier H, Schneider-Warme F, Hegemann P, Beck H, Seifert R,
            Schmitz D
  TITLE     Potassium channel-based optogenetic silencing.
  JOURNAL   Nat Commun. 2018 Nov 5;9(1):4611. doi: 10.1038/s41467-018-07038-8.
  PUBMED    30397200
REFERENCE   2 (bases 1 to 7407)
  AUTHORS   .
  TITLE     Direct Submission
  JOURNAL   Exported May 13, 2021 from SnapGene Server 1.1.58
            http://www.snapgene.com
FEATURES             Location/Qualifiers
     source          1..7407
                     /organism="synthetic DNA construct"
                     /mol_type="other DNA"
     repeat_region   1..141
                     /label=AAV2 ITR
                     /note="inverted terminal repeat of adeno-associated virus
                     serotype 2"
     repeat_region   12..141
                     /label=AAV2 ITR
     promoter        173..620
                     /label=hSyn promoter
                     /note="human synapsin I promoter; confers neuron-specific
                     expression (Kugler et al., 2003)"
     protein_bind    635..668
                     /label=lox2272
                     /bound_moiety="Cre recombinase"
                     /note="Cre-mediated recombination occurs in the 8-bp core
                     sequence (GGATACTT). lox2272 sites are compatible with each
                     other, but incompatible with loxP or loxN sites (Lee and
                     Saito, 1988)."
     protein_bind    719..752
                     /label=loxP
                     /bound_moiety="Cre recombinase"
                     /note="Cre-mediated recombination occurs in the 8-bp core
                     sequence (GCATACAT)."
     CDS             complement(828..1535)
                     /codon_start=1
                     /product="monomeric derivative of DsRed fluorescent protein
                     (Shaner et al., 2004)"
                     /label=mCherry
                     /note="mammalian codon-optimized"
                     /translation="VSKGEEDNMAIIKEFMRFKVHMEGSVNGHEFEIEGEGEGRPYEGT
                     QTAKLKVTKGGPLPFAWDILSPQFMYGSKAYVKHPADIPDYLKLSFPEGFKWERVMNFE
                     DGGVVTVTQDSSLQDGEFIYKVKLRGTNFPSDGPVMQKKTMGWEASSERMYPEDGALKG
                     EIKQRLKLKDGGHYDAEVKTTYKAKKPVQLPGAYNVNIKLDITSHNEDYTIVEQYERAE
                     GRHSTGGMDELYK"
     primer_bind     complement(1106..1125)
                     /label=mCherry-F
                     /note="mCherry, forward primer"
     primer_bind     1375..1393
                     /label=mCherry-R
                     /note="mCherry, reverse primer"
     CDS             complement(1551..1568)
                     /codon_start=1
                     /product="6xHis affinity tag"
                     /label=6xHis
                     /translation="HHHHHH"
     CDS             complement(1578..1607)
                     /codon_start=1
                     /product="Myc (human c-Myc proto-oncogene) epitope tag"
                     /label=Myc
                     /translation="EQKLISEEDL"
     CDS             complement(2697..2753)
                     /codon_start=1
                     /product="2A peptide from porcine teschovirus-1
                     polyprotein"
                     /label=P2A
                     /note="Eukaryotic ribosomes fail to insert a peptide bond
                     between the Gly and Pro residues, yielding separate
                     polypeptides."
                     /translation="ATNFSLLKQAGDVEENPGP"
     CDS             complement(3455..3466)
                     /codon_start=1
                     /product="WELQut protease recognition and cleavage site"
                     /label=WELQut site
                     /translation="WELQ"
     protein_bind    complement(4095..4128)
                     /label=lox2272
                     /bound_moiety="Cre recombinase"
                     /note="Cre-mediated recombination occurs in the 8-bp core
                     sequence (GGATACTT). lox2272 sites are compatible with each
                     other, but incompatible with loxP or loxN sites (Lee and
                     Saito, 1988)."
     protein_bind    complement(4179..4212)
                     /label=loxP
                     /bound_moiety="Cre recombinase"
                     /note="Cre-mediated recombination occurs in the 8-bp core
                     sequence (GCATACAT)."
     primer_bind     complement(4274..4294)
                     /label=WPRE-R
                     /note="WPRE, reverse primer"
     repeat_region   4670..4810
                     /label=AAV2 ITR
                     /note="inverted terminal repeat of adeno-associated virus
                     serotype 2"
     repeat_region   4670..4799
                     /label=AAV2 ITR
     rep_origin      4885..5340
                     /direction=RIGHT
                     /label=f1 ori
                     /note="f1 bacteriophage origin of replication; arrow
                     indicates direction of (+) strand synthesis"
     primer_bind     complement(4972..4991)
                     /label=F1ori-R
                     /note="F1 origin, reverse primer"
     primer_bind     5182..5203
                     /label=F1ori-F
                     /note="F1 origin, forward primer"
     primer_bind     complement(5357..5376)
                     /label=pRS-marker
                     /note="pRS vectors, use to sequence yeast selectable
                     marker"
     primer_bind     5476..5498
                     /label=pGEX 3'
                     /note="pGEX vectors, reverse primer"
     primer_bind     complement(5536..5554)
                     /label=pBRforEco
                     /note="pBR322 vectors, upsteam of EcoRI site, forward
                     primer"
     promoter        5622..5726
                     /gene="bla"
                     /label=AmpR promoter
     CDS             5727..6587
                     /codon_start=1
                     /gene="bla"
                     /product="beta-lactamase"
                     /label=AmpR
                     /note="confers resistance to ampicillin, carbenicillin, and
                     related antibiotics"
                     /translation="MSIQHFRVALIPFFAAFCLPVFAHPETLVKVKDAEDQLGARVGYI
                     ELDLNSGKILESFRPEERFPMMSTFKVLLCGAVLSRIDAGQEQLGRRIHYSQNDLVEYS
                     PVTEKHLTDGMTVRELCSAAITMSDNTAANLLLTTIGGPKELTAFLHNMGDHVTRLDRW
                     EPELNEAIPNDERDTTMPVAMATTLRKLLTGELLTLASRQQLIDWMEADKVAGPLLRSA
                     LPAGWFIADKSGAGERGSRGIIAALGPDGKPSRIVVIYTTGSQATMDERNRQIAEIGAS
                     LIKHW"
     primer_bind     complement(5945..5964)
                     /label=Amp-R
                     /note="Ampicillin resistance gene, reverse primer"
     rep_origin      6758..7346
                     /direction=RIGHT
                     /label=ori
                     /note="high-copy-number ColE1/pMB1/pBR322/pUC origin of
                     replication"
     primer_bind     7247..7266
                     /label=pBR322ori-F
                     /note="pBR322 origin, forward primer"
ORIGIN
        1 cctgcaggca gctgcgcgct cgctcgctca ctgaggccgc ccgggcaaag cccgggcgtc
       61 gggcgacctt tggtcgcccg gcctcagtga gcgagcgagc gcgcagagag ggagtggcca
      121 actccatcac taggggttcc tgcggccgca cgcgtagagg gccctgcgta tgagtgcaag
      181 tgggttttag gaccaggatg aggcggggtg ggggtgccta cctgacgacc gaccccgacc
      241 cactggacaa gcacccaacc cccattcccc aaattgcgca tcccctatca gagaggggga
      301 ggggaaacag gatgcggcga ggcgcgtgcg cactgccagc ttcagcaccg cggacagtgc
      361 cttcgccccc gcctggcggc gcgcgccacc gccgcctcag cactgaaggc gcgctgacgt
      421 cactcgccgg tcccccgcaa actccccttc ccggccacct tggtcgcgtc cgcgccgccg
      481 ccggcccagc cggaccgcac cacgcgaggc gcgagatagg ggggcacggg cgcgaccatc
      541 tgcgctgcgg cgccggcgac tcagcgctgc ctcagtctgc ggtgggcagc ggaggagtcg
      601 tgtcgtgcct gagagcgcag tcgctagtac cggtataact tcgtatagga tactttatac
      661 gaagttatgc agaatggtag ctggattgta gctgctatta gcaatatgaa acctcttaat
      721 aacttcgtat agcatacatt atacgaagtt atttcgaact cgagccagag ctctggattt
      781 aaatggcgcg cctattaatt aaggccgcga ctctagaatt cgctagctta cttgtacagc
      841 tcgtccatgc cgccggtgga gtggcggccc tcggcgcgtt cgtactgttc cacgatggtg
      901 tagtcctcgt tgtgggaggt gatgtccaac ttgatgttga cgttgtaggc gccgggcagc
      961 tgcacgggct tcttggcctt gtaggtggtc ttgacctcag cgtcgtagtg gccgccgtcc
     1021 ttcagcttca gcctctgctt gatctcgccc ttcagggcgc cgtcctcggg gtacatccgc
     1081 tcggaggagg cctcccagcc catggtcttc ttctgcatta cggggccgtc ggaggggaag
     1141 ttggtgccgc gcagcttcac cttgtagatg aactcgccgt cctgcaggga ggagtcctgg
     1201 gtcacggtca ccacgccgcc gtcctcgaag ttcatcacgc gctcccactt gaagccctcg
     1261 gggaaggaca gcttcaagta gtcggggatg tcggcggggt gcttcacgta ggccttggag
     1321 ccgtacatga actgagggga caggatgtcc caggcgaagg gcagggggcc acccttggtc
     1381 accttcagct tggcggtctg ggtgccctcg taggggcggc cctcgccctc gccctcgatc
     1441 tcgaactcgt ggccgttcac ggagccctcc atgtgcacct tgaagcgcat gaactccttg
     1501 atgatggcca tgttatcctc ctcgcccttg ctcacggcag atctagctgc atggtggtga
     1561 tggtggtgcg atcccttcag gtcctcctcc gagatcagct tttgctcgta cgtccgcggc
     1621 ttgtcgtttt ccagggtctg ccggatcagc tgggtgatct gcagggtgtc gtagtacttc
     1681 tgggcctcat tcacggtgta gacctcgatg gcttcctgct tgcccttgac ctggtgggct
     1741 cccaggttga tgaaggtcca ctgggcctgg cagcacttct tcacgccggc tgtaaaggcc
     1801 agggcgtagg gcagctgtct tgtcagggct tccagcctgg cggccacgtt cacggcgtcc
     1861 cccagcaggg tgtggtccat cttcaggctg ctgcccatgt tgccctcgat cacgtggccg
     1921 tagctcaggc cgatgccggt gtacagcagg tgcagggggt tggtggcctc cacgtggtgc
     1981 cgcagctgct tcagctcgga gatgatgtcc aggctggtcc ggatggcggc gtcgccctgc
     2041 tctttggtga agctggccat cacgcagtcg ccgatgaact tggtcacttc gccgccgtag
     2101 gcgctgatga tccgggtgca gatgctgaag taccggttga ccaggatgac cacctcgttc
     2161 acgggcagct tctcggtcag ggtgctgaag gccaggatgt cgctgaagaa gatgatcttc
     2221 tcgaccagct ggggctccac ggtcaggggg ttgatgccct ggttgatcag gtagatcact
     2281 ctggcgggca tgtacttttc cagcacccgg tggctctggg tgatggtctg cagcaggctc
     2341 ttgatgggct ggatcatcag ctcgctgttc tcgttcaggt tgatggtttt catggcccag
     2401 ttggggaaca tccggtcggt gatgtcgtac tcggttttca ggcacaggat gttggtgtgc
     2461 cggtcgtcca ccaggatttt cttgtacagc ttgtccacct tctcgttctc gccttccagg
     2521 atctggaaga acaggccctg caggtacagc agcacgccgg tgatgttgtc ccgctggttg
     2581 ttcttgatgg acaccttgcc gatccgctgg atctcttcca ggctcaggtg gccgctgatc
     2641 ttgctgatgt acaccagccg cttcatcatg ctcgagaggc cttgaattcc agatctaggt
     2701 ccagggttct cctccacgtc tccagcctgc ttcagcaggc tgaagttagt agctccgctt
     2761 ccgcatgcga gctccttaag cccgggaccg gttccccgcc gtgatgtccc cccttccagt
     2821 tcttctttcc tccgcacagc cagttcctga atctgggctg caatctcagg atagcgagac
     2881 aggattctgt caaaggtttc tttatccagt ctgtacaggt cacagaaagt ccgtgctctc
     2941 acagtagctg ttcgtggtgc tcgcagaatc agtgccattt ctccaaagaa ctggccctca
     3001 gacaggatgg cataccgggt cttttcgtct gcggacagga cctccacgct gcctctgttg
     3061 ataaagtaga catcgctgcc cagctcgcca gccctaatga tatattcccc aggtccgtag
     3121 atcacgggct ccagatgcag aatgatatcg cggataaagt cttcgccggc ccctttgaac
     3181 agtgggacct tctcaatcac gtcgccatgg atttccattg cgacagccag tcgcagtggg
     3241 tgaggcagtt ccttcagcac ctcgcgttcc tcatacccgc gccgagtctc ccacagataa
     3301 tcaaagtatt ccagaattct cctctgcagc tcaggtgaga ttttcttgta actcaggaaa
     3361 gctgtcaccc gttccatcct ctctcggtgc agcagtttag cggcgtccag cttactgacc
     3421 agagatgcaa tattcccgat gaccagtcca tacattgcag ctcccagcag ctcaatgacg
     3481 atggtgtaca cggtctgaat gggtgtggat ggggtaatat ctccgtagcc gatggtagtc
     3541 agtgtggtga ttgtccagta gaaggcgctc aggtatctgg ttcctgctgg ggactcgcta
     3601 ggtggctgca gtgacatcca gccgcaggca atcccatggg ctgccagcag gatgaatccc
     3661 accagactca gcagccgcag cagtgctggg ttaattctgt aagacaggat tcttgtagca
     3721 gacctctgga cggagatcag cttcagcagc ctcaccaggg acagcaggct caggggtgat
     3781 ggcaggtgca gggcgaacac cagcaggtcc agtggcagag cggccagcag atctggcagt
     3841 cggctaggag ccagcagagt tggtttcctg ccgcttgtct ttcgtgactc aaaggcgaaa
     3901 tccagaggaa tgtctgcgat cagagccaga ctggccagga tatccagagg cagcagggga
     3961 ctaaacagag aggggaacac cagggtcagt gggattcgaa tagcgtaata cagagtgaca
     4021 gccagaatgc cgactttcca gaccagggtg taggtggggt gggagaaggc ggagcttttc
     4081 atggtggcgg atccataact tcgtataaag tatcctatac gaagttattt gccttaaccc
     4141 agaaattatc actgttattc tttagaatgg tgcaaagaat aacttcgtat aatgtatgct
     4201 atacgaagtt atgtcgagat aatcaacctc tggattacaa aatttgtgaa agattgactg
     4261 gtattcttaa ctatgttgct ccttttacgc tatgtggata cgctgcttta atgcctttgt
     4321 atcatgctat tgcttcccgt atggctttca ttttctcctc cttgtataaa tcctggttag
     4381 ttcttgccac ggcggaactc atcgccgcct gccttgcccg ctgctggaca ggggctcggc
     4441 tgttgggcac tgacaattcc gtggtgttta tttgtgaaat ttgtgatgct attgctttat
     4501 ttgtaaccat tctagcttta tttgtgaaat ttgtgatgct attgctttat ttgtaaccat
     4561 tataagctgc aataaacaag ttaacaacaa caattgcatt cattttatgt ttcaggttca
     4621 gggggagatg tgggaggttt tttaaagcac gtgcggaccg agcggccgca ggaaccccta
     4681 gtgatggagt tggccactcc ctctctgcgc gctcgctcgc tcactgaggc cgggcgacca
     4741 aaggtcgccc gacgcccggg ctttgcccgg gcggcctcag tgagcgagcg agcgcgcagc
     4801 tgcctgcagg ggcgcctgat gcggtatttt ctccttacgc atctgtgcgg tatttcacac
     4861 cgcatannnn nnnnnnnnnn nnnnnnnnnn nnnnnnnnnn nnnnnnnnnn nnnnnnnnnn
     4921 nnnnnnnnnn nnnnnnnnnn nnnnnnnnnn nnnnnnnnnn nnnnnnnnnn nnnnnnnnnn
     4981 nnnnnnnnnn nnnnnnnnnn nnnnnnnncn nnnnnnnnnn nnnnnnnnnn nnnnnnnnnn
     5041 nnnnnnnnnn nnnnnnnnnn nnnnnnnnnn nnnnnnnnnn nnnnnnnnnn nnnnnnnnnn
     5101 nnnnnnnnnn nnnnnnnnnn nnnnnnnnnn nnnnnnnnnn nnnnnnnnnn cctttgacgt
     5161 tggagtccac gttctttaat agtggactct tgttccaaac tggaacaaca ctcaacccta
     5221 tctcgggcta ttcttttgat ttataaggga ttttgccgat ttcggcctat tggttaaaaa
     5281 atgagctgat ttaacaaaaa tttaacgcga attttaacaa aatattaacg tttacaattt
     5341 tatggtgcac tctcagtaca atctgctctg atgccgcata gttaagccag ccccgacacc
     5401 cgccaacacc cgctgacgcg ccctgacggg cttgtctgct cccggcatcc gcttacagac
     5461 aagctgtgac cgtctccggg agctgcatgt gtcagaggtt ttcaccgtca tcaccgaaac
     5521 gcgcgagacg aaagggcctc gtgatacgcc tatttttata ggttaatgtc atgataataa
     5581 tggtttctta gacgtcaggt ggcacttttc ggggaaatgt gcgcggaacc cctatttgtt
     5641 tatttttcta aatacattca aatatgtatc cgctcatgag acaataaccc tgataaatgc
     5701 ttcaataata ttgaaaaagg aagagtatga gtattcaaca tttccgtgtc gcccttattc
     5761 ccttttttgc ggcattttgc cttcctgttt ttgctcaccc agaaacgctg gtgaaagtaa
     5821 aagatgctga agatcagttg ggtgcacgag tgggttacat cgaactggat ctcaacagcg
     5881 gtaagatcct tgagagtttt cgccccgaag aacgttttcc aatgatgagc acttttaaag
     5941 ttctgctatg tggcgcggta ttatcccgta ttgacgccgg gcaagagcaa ctcggtcgcc
     6001 gcatacacta ttctcagaat gacttggttg agtactcacc agtcacagaa aagcatctta
     6061 cggatggcat gacagtaaga gaattatgca gtgctgccat aaccatgagt gataacactg
     6121 cggccaactt acttctgaca acgatcggag gaccgaagga gctaaccgct tttttgcaca
     6181 acatggggga tcatgtaact cgccttgatc gttgggaacc ggagctgaat gaagccatac
     6241 caaacgacga gcgtgacacc acgatgcctg tagcaatggc aacaacgttg cgcaaactat
     6301 taactggcga actacttact ctagcttccc ggcaacaatt aatagactgg atggaggcgg
     6361 ataaagttgc aggaccactt ctgcgctcgg cccttccggc tggctggttt attgctgata
     6421 aatctggagc cggtgagcgt gggtctcgcg gtatcattgc agcactgggg ccagatggta
     6481 agccctcccg tatcgtagtt atctacacga cggggagtca ggcaactatg gatgaacgaa
     6541 atagacagat cgctgagata ggtgcctcac tgattaagca ttggtaactg tcagaccaag
     6601 tttactcata tatactttag attgatttaa aacttcattt ttaatttaaa aggatctagg
     6661 tgaagatcct ttttgataat ctcatgacca aaatccctta acgtgagttt tcgttccact
     6721 gagcgtcaga ccccgtagaa aagatcaaag gatcttcttg agatcctttt tttctgcgcg
     6781 taatctgctg cttgcaaaca aaaaaaccac cgctaccagc ggtggtttgt ttgccggatc
     6841 aagagctacc aactcttttt ccgaaggtaa ctggcttcag cagagcgcag ataccaaata
     6901 ctgtccttct agtgtagccg tagttaggcc accacttcaa gaactctgta gcaccgccta
     6961 catacctcgc tctgctaatc ctgttaccag tggctgctgc cagtggcgat aagtcgtgtc
     7021 ttaccgggtt ggactcaaga cgatagttac cggataaggc gcagcggtcg ggctgaacgg
     7081 ggggttcgtg cacacagccc agcttggagc gaacgaccta caccgaactg agatacctac
     7141 agcgtgagct atgagaaagc gccacgcttc ccgaagggag aaaggcggac aggtatccgg
     7201 taagcggcag ggtcggaaca ggagagcgca cgagggagct tccaggggga aacgcctggt
     7261 atctttatag tcctgtcggg tttcgccacc tctgacttga gcgtcgattt ttgtgatgct
     7321 cgtcaggggg gcggagccta tggaaaaacg ccagcaacgc ggccttttta cggttcctgg
     7381 ccttttgctg gccttttgct cacatgt
//
