LOCUS       Exported 2695 bp ds-DNA circular SYN 13-MAY-2021
DEFINITION  Cre-conditional expression of the SthK channel.
ACCESSION   .
VERSION     .
KEYWORDS    pAAV-Syn-FLEX-Sthk-P2A-bPAC_minWPRE
SOURCE      synthetic DNA construct
  ORGANISM  synthetic DNA construct
REFERENCE   1 (bases 1 to 2695)
  AUTHORS   Bernal Sierra YA, Rost BR, Pofahl M, Fernandes AM, Kopton RA, Moser
            S, Holtkamp D, Masala N, Beed P, Tukker JJ, Oldani S, Bonigk W, Kohl
            P, Baier H, Schneider-Warme F, Hegemann P, Beck H, Seifert R,
            Schmitz D
  TITLE     Potassium channel-based optogenetic silencing.
  JOURNAL   Nat Commun. 2018 Nov 5;9(1):4611. doi: 10.1038/s41467-018-07038-8.
  PUBMED    30397200
REFERENCE   2 (bases 1 to 2695)
  AUTHORS   .
  TITLE     Direct Submission
  JOURNAL   Exported May 13, 2021 from SnapGene Server 1.1.58
            http://www.snapgene.com
FEATURES             Location/Qualifiers
     source          1..2695
                     /organism="synthetic DNA construct"
                     /mol_type="other DNA"
     rep_origin      166..621
                     /direction=RIGHT
                     /label=f1 ori
                     /note="f1 bacteriophage origin of replication; arrow
                     indicates direction of (+) strand synthesis"
     primer_bind     complement(253..272)
                     /label=F1ori-R
                     /note="F1 origin, reverse primer"
     primer_bind     463..484
                     /label=F1ori-F
                     /note="F1 origin, forward primer"
     primer_bind     complement(638..657)
                     /label=pRS-marker
                     /note="pRS vectors, use to sequence yeast selectable
                     marker"
     primer_bind     757..779
                     /label=pGEX 3'
                     /note="pGEX vectors, reverse primer"
     primer_bind     complement(817..835)
                     /label=pBRforEco
                     /note="pBR322 vectors, upsteam of EcoRI site, forward
                     primer"
     promoter        903..1007
                     /gene="bla"
                     /label=AmpR promoter
     CDS             1008..1868
                     /codon_start=1
                     /gene="bla"
                     /product="beta-lactamase"
                     /label=AmpR
                     /note="confers resistance to ampicillin, carbenicillin, and
                     related antibiotics"
                     /translation="MSIQHFRVALIPFFAAFCLPVFAHPETLVKVKDAEDQLGARVGYI
                     ELDLNSGKILESFRPEERFPMMSTFKVLLCGAVLSRIDAGQEQLGRRIHYSQNDLVEYS
                     PVTEKHLTDGMTVRELCSAAITMSDNTAANLLLTTIGGPKELTAFLHNMGDHVTRLDRW
                     EPELNEAIPNDERDTTMPVAMATTLRKLLTGELLTLASRQQLIDWMEADKVAGPLLRSA
                     LPAGWFIADKSGAGERGSRGIIAALGPDGKPSRIVVIYTTGSQATMDERNRQIAEIGAS
                     LIKHW"
     primer_bind     complement(1226..1245)
                     /label=Amp-R
                     /note="Ampicillin resistance gene, reverse primer"
     rep_origin      2039..2627
                     /direction=RIGHT
                     /label=ori
                     /note="high-copy-number ColE1/pMB1/pBR322/pUC origin of
                     replication"
     primer_bind     2528..2547
                     /label=pBR322ori-F
                     /note="pBR322 origin, forward primer"
ORIGIN
        1 gcgctcgctc gctcactgag gccgcccggg cgtcgggcga cctttggtcg cccggcctca
       61 gtgagcgagc gagcgcgcag ctgcctgcag gggcgcctga tgcggtattt tctccttacg
      121 catctgtgcg gtatttcaca ccgcatannn nnnnnnnnnn nnnnnnnnnn nnnnnnnnnn
      181 nnnnnnnnnn nnnnnnnnnn nnnnnnnnnn nnnnnnnnnn nnnnnnnnnn nnnnnnnnnn
      241 nntnnnnnnn nnnnnnnnnn nnnnnnnnnn nnnnnnnnnn nnnnnnnnnc nnnnnnnnnn
      301 nnnnnnnnnn nnnnnnnnnn nnnnnnnnnn nnnnnnnnnn nnnnnnnnnn nnnnnnnnnn
      361 nnnnnnnnnn nnnnnnnnnn nnnnnnnnnn nnnnnnnnnn nnnnnnnnnn nnnnnnnnnn
      421 nnnnnnnnnn ncctttgacg ttggagtcca cgttctttaa tagtggactc ttgttccaaa
      481 ctggaacaac actcaactct atctcgggct attcttttga tttataaggg attttgccga
      541 tttcggtcta ttggttaaaa aatgagctga tttaacaaaa atttaacgcg aattttaaca
      601 aaatattaac gtttacaatt ttatggtgca ctctcagtac aatctgctct gatgccgcat
      661 agttaagcca gccccgacac ccgccaacac ccgctgacgc gccctgacgg gcttgtctgc
      721 tcccggcatc cgcttacaga caagctgtga ccgtctccgg gagctgcatg tgtcagaggt
      781 tttcaccgtc atcaccgaaa cgcgcgagac gaaagggcct cgtgatacgc ctatttttat
      841 aggttaatgt catgataata atggtttctt agacgtcagg tggcactttt cggggaaatg
      901 tgcgcggaac ccctatttgt ttatttttct aaatacattc aaatatgtat ccgctcatga
      961 gacaataacc ctgataaatg cttcaataat attgaaaaag gaagagtatg agtattcaac
     1021 atttccgtgt cgcccttatt cccttttttg cggcattttg ccttcctgtt tttgctcacc
     1081 cagaaacgct ggtgaaagta aaagatgctg aagatcagtt gggtgcacga gtgggttaca
     1141 tcgaactgga tctcaacagc ggtaagatcc ttgagagttt tcgccccgaa gaacgttttc
     1201 caatgatgag cacttttaaa gttctgctat gtggcgcggt attatcccgt attgacgccg
     1261 ggcaagagca actcggtcgc cgcatacact attctcagaa tgacttggtt gagtactcac
     1321 cagtcacaga aaagcatctt acggatggca tgacagtaag agaattatgc agtgctgcca
     1381 taaccatgag tgataacact gcggccaact tacttctgac aacgatcgga ggaccgaagg
     1441 agctaaccgc ttttttgcac aacatggggg atcatgtaac tcgccttgat cgttgggaac
     1501 cggagctgaa tgaagccata ccaaacgacg agcgtgacac cacgatgcct gtagcaatgg
     1561 caacaacgtt gcgcaaacta ttaactggcg aactacttac tctagcttcc cggcaacaat
     1621 taatagactg gatggaggcg gataaagttg caggaccact tctgcgctcg gcccttccgg
     1681 ctggctggtt tattgctgat aaatctggag ccggtgagcg tgggtctcgc ggtatcattg
     1741 cagcactggg gccagatggt aagccctccc gtatcgtagt tatctacacg acggggagtc
     1801 aggcaactat ggatgaacga aatagacaga tcgctgagat aggtgcctca ctgattaagc
     1861 attggtaact gtcagaccaa gtttactcat atatacttta gattgattta aaacttcatt
     1921 tttaatttaa aaggatctag gtgaagatcc tttttgataa tctcatgacc aaaatccctt
     1981 aacgtgagtt ttcgttccac tgagcgtcag accccgtaga aaagatcaaa ggatcttctt
     2041 gagatccttt ttttctgcgc gtaatctgct gcttgcaaac aaaaaaacca ccgctaccag
     2101 cggtggtttg tttgccggat caagagctac caactctttt tccgaaggta actggcttca
     2161 gcagagcgca gataccaaat actgttcttc tagtgtagcc gtagttaggc caccacttca
     2221 agaactctgt agcaccgcct acatacctcg ctctgctaat cctgttacca gtggctgctg
     2281 ccagtggcga taagtcgtgt cttaccgggt tggactcaag acgatagtta ccggataagg
     2341 cgcagcggtc gggctgaacg gggggttcgt gcacacagcc cagcttggag cgaacgacct
     2401 acaccgaact gagataccta cagcgtgagc tatgagaaag cgccacgctt cccgaaggga
     2461 gaaaggcgga caggtatccg gtaagcggca gggtcggaac aggagagcgc acgagggagc
     2521 ttccaggggg aaacgcctgg tatctttata gtcctgtcgg gtttcgccac ctctgacttg
     2581 agcgtcgatt tttgtgatgc tcgtcagggg ggcggagcct atggaaaaac gccagcaacg
     2641 cggccttttt acggttcctg gccttttgct ggccttttgc tcacatgtcc tgcag
//
