Features (pLannotate 1.2.2; 9 found; start..end, strand, type, name):
     17..73      -  repeat_region  AAV2 ITR (fragment): inverted terminal repeat of adeno-associated virus serotype 2 inverted
     89..140     -  misc_feature   bom (fragment): basis of mobility region from pBR322
    159..614     +  rep_origin     f1 ori (sequence partly withheld): f1 bacteriophage origin of replication; arrow indicates direction of (+) strand synthesis
    615..664     -  misc_feature   bom (fragment): basis of mobility region from pBR322
    766..801     -  CDS            rop (fragment): Rop protein, which maintains plasmids at low copy number; rop
    896..1000    +  promoter       AmpR promoter: bla
   1001..1861    +  CDS            AmpR: β-lactamase; bla; confers resistance to ampicillin, carbenicillin, and related antibiotics
   2032..2620    +  rep_origin     ori: high-copy-number ColE1/pMB1/pBR322/pUC origin of replication
   2693..17      +  repeat_region  AAV2 ITR (fragment) (across the origin): inverted terminal repeat of adeno-associated virus serotype 2 inverted
>Addgene plasmid #118275 | pAAV-Syn-FLEX-Sthk-P2A-bPAC_minWPRE | addgene full sequence | sequence record 247043 | Addgene NGS Result
CTCGCTCACTGAGGCCGCCCGGGCGTCGGGCGACCTTTGGTCGCCCGGCCTCAGTGAGCGAGCGAGCGCG
CAGCTGCCTGCAGGGGCGCCTGATGCGGTATTTTCTCCTTACGCATCTGTGCGGTATTTCACACCGCATA
[95 nt withheld, positions 141-235]
T
[46 nt withheld, positions 237-282]
C
[141 nt withheld, positions 284-424]
CCTTTGACGTTGGAGTCCACGTTCTTTAATAGTGGACTCTTGTTCCAAACTGGAACAACACTCAACTCTA
TCTCGGGCTATTCTTTTGATTTATAAGGGATTTTGCCGATTTCGGTCTATTGGTTAAAAAATGAGCTGAT
TTAACAAAAATTTAACGCGAATTTTAACAAAATATTAACGTTTACAATTTTATGGTGCACTCTCAGTACA
ATCTGCTCTGATGCCGCATAGTTAAGCCAGCCCCGACACCCGCCAACACCCGCTGACGCGCCCTGACGGG
CTTGTCTGCTCCCGGCATCCGCTTACAGACAAGCTGTGACCGTCTCCGGGAGCTGCATGTGTCAGAGGTT
TTCACCGTCATCACCGAAACGCGCGAGACGAAAGGGCCTCGTGATACGCCTATTTTTATAGGTTAATGTC
ATGATAATAATGGTTTCTTAGACGTCAGGTGGCACTTTTCGGGGAAATGTGCGCGGAACCCCTATTTGTT
TATTTTTCTAAATACATTCAAATATGTATCCGCTCATGAGACAATAACCCTGATAAATGCTTCAATAATA
TTGAAAAAGGAAGAGTATGAGTATTCAACATTTCCGTGTCGCCCTTATTCCCTTTTTTGCGGCATTTTGC
CTTCCTGTTTTTGCTCACCCAGAAACGCTGGTGAAAGTAAAAGATGCTGAAGATCAGTTGGGTGCACGAG
TGGGTTACATCGAACTGGATCTCAACAGCGGTAAGATCCTTGAGAGTTTTCGCCCCGAAGAACGTTTTCC
AATGATGAGCACTTTTAAAGTTCTGCTATGTGGCGCGGTATTATCCCGTATTGACGCCGGGCAAGAGCAA
CTCGGTCGCCGCATACACTATTCTCAGAATGACTTGGTTGAGTACTCACCAGTCACAGAAAAGCATCTTA
CGGATGGCATGACAGTAAGAGAATTATGCAGTGCTGCCATAACCATGAGTGATAACACTGCGGCCAACTT
ACTTCTGACAACGATCGGAGGACCGAAGGAGCTAACCGCTTTTTTGCACAACATGGGGGATCATGTAACT
CGCCTTGATCGTTGGGAACCGGAGCTGAATGAAGCCATACCAAACGACGAGCGTGACACCACGATGCCTG
TAGCAATGGCAACAACGTTGCGCAAACTATTAACTGGCGAACTACTTACTCTAGCTTCCCGGCAACAATT
AATAGACTGGATGGAGGCGGATAAAGTTGCAGGACCACTTCTGCGCTCGGCCCTTCCGGCTGGCTGGTTT
ATTGCTGATAAATCTGGAGCCGGTGAGCGTGGGTCTCGCGGTATCATTGCAGCACTGGGGCCAGATGGTA
AGCCCTCCCGTATCGTAGTTATCTACACGACGGGGAGTCAGGCAACTATGGATGAACGAAATAGACAGAT
CGCTGAGATAGGTGCCTCACTGATTAAGCATTGGTAACTGTCAGACCAAGTTTACTCATATATACTTTAG
ATTGATTTAAAACTTCATTTTTAATTTAAAAGGATCTAGGTGAAGATCCTTTTTGATAATCTCATGACCA
AAATCCCTTAACGTGAGTTTTCGTTCCACTGAGCGTCAGACCCCGTAGAAAAGATCAAAGGATCTTCTTG
AGATCCTTTTTTTCTGCGCGTAATCTGCTGCTTGCAAACAAAAAAACCACCGCTACCAGCGGTGGTTTGT
TTGCCGGATCAAGAGCTACCAACTCTTTTTCCGAAGGTAACTGGCTTCAGCAGAGCGCAGATACCAAATA
CTGTTCTTCTAGTGTAGCCGTAGTTAGGCCACCACTTCAAGAACTCTGTAGCACCGCCTACATACCTCGC
TCTGCTAATCCTGTTACCAGTGGCTGCTGCCAGTGGCGATAAGTCGTGTCTTACCGGGTTGGACTCAAGA
CGATAGTTACCGGATAAGGCGCAGCGGTCGGGCTGAACGGGGGGTTCGTGCACACAGCCCAGCTTGGAGC
GAACGACCTACACCGAACTGAGATACCTACAGCGTGAGCTATGAGAAAGCGCCACGCTTCCCGAAGGGAG
AAAGGCGGACAGGTATCCGGTAAGCGGCAGGGTCGGAACAGGAGAGCGCACGAGGGAGCTTCCAGGGGGA
AACGCCTGGTATCTTTATAGTCCTGTCGGGTTTCGCCACCTCTGACTTGAGCGTCGATTTTTGTGATGCT
CGTCAGGGGGGCGGAGCCTATGGAAAAACGCCAGCAACGCGGCCTTTTTACGGTTCCTGGCCTTTTGCTG
GCCTTTTGCTCACATGTCCTGCAGGCAGCTGCGCGCTCG
